Addgene plasmid #225933: 6_T7-Lyn-mScarlet3
Purpose: In vitro synthesis of mRNA for fluorescent protein mScarlet3 tagged with the Lyn membrane localisation signal
Depositing lab: Michalis Averof. Depositing organization: Institut de Genomique Fonctionnelle de Lyon (IGFL). Publication: Targeting the cell membrane in established and emerging model organisms. Karapidaki I, Handberg-Thorsager M, Momose T, Yasuo H, Genikhovich G, Assaf S, Deleau C, Pang Y, Pavlich C, Lohmann B, Rusciano ML, Stranges M, Mathieu J, Zilliox M, Ustyantsev K, Salmon B, Laplace-Builhe B, Koenig M, Colgren JJ, Arnone MI, Berezikov E, Brunet T, Bucher G, Burkhardt P, Dickinson DJ, Houliston E, Huisken J, Leclere L, Averof M. bioRxiv [Preprint]. 2025 Nov 29:2024.11.12.623055. doi: 10.1101/2024.11.12.623055. PubMed 41279658.
Backbone
  Vector backbone: pTwist
  Backbone manufacturer: Twist Bioscience
  Total vector size (bp): 3865
  Vector type: In vitro transcription
Growth in bacteria
  Bacterial resistance: Ampicillin, 100 μg/mL
  Growth temperature: 37°C
  Growth strain: DH5alpha
  Copy number: High Copy
Gene/Insert
  Gene/Insert name: Lyn-mScarlet3
  Species: Synthetic
  Insert size (bp): 1644
  Promoter: T7
  Cloning method: Gene Synthesis
  Sequencing primers: 5′ n/a
Terms and licenses: Academic/Nonprofit Terms; Industry Terms: Not Available to Industry
Depositor comments: Please visit https://doi.org/10.1101/2024.11.12.623055 for bioRxiv preprint.
How to cite: 6_T7-Lyn-mScarlet3 was a gift from Michalis Averof (Addgene plasmid # 225933 ; http://n2t.net/addgene:225933 ; RRID:Addgene_225933)
