[The description below was written by a language model from this plasmid's Addgene catalogue record and pLannotate feature annotations shown in this document.]
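Description:
6_T7-Lyn-mScarlet3 is a 3,865 bp in vitro transcription template built by gene synthesis in a pTwist backbone. It is propagated in E. coli as a high-copy plasmid using a ColE1/pUC-type origin, and is selected with ampicillin through a β-lactamase gene driven by its own bla promoter. The automated annotation also picks up a short lacZα fragment and an attB1-like Gateway site in the backbone. Neither appears to have a role in the stated use of the plasmid.

The payload is a 1,644 bp synthetic insert encoding the red fluorescent protein mScarlet3 fused to the Lyn membrane localisation signal, a short motif from the Lyn kinase whose lipid modification anchors the protein to the plasma membrane. A bacteriophage T7 promoter lies upstream of the coding sequence on the same (reverse) strand, so T7 RNA polymerase can transcribe the cassette in vitro. The annotation tool labels the fluorescent protein as a fragment of mScarlet-2I, which is probably a nearest match among related mScarlet variants, since the catalogue entry names mScarlet3. A fragment matching the Drosophila hsp70Bb promoter region sits between the T7 promoter and the coding sequence. There it would be transcribed as part of the 5′ leader rather than act as a promoter, although the record does not explain its purpose. The Lyn signal itself and any 3′ untranslated or polyadenylation sequences are not annotated, even though the insert is considerably longer than the fluorescent protein coding region.

The stated purpose is the synthesis of mRNA encoding membrane-targeted mScarlet3. The associated publication title places this in the context of labelling cell membranes across established and emerging model organisms.
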