Features (pLannotate 1.2.2; 8 found; start..end, strand, type, name):
    562..673     -  promoter       hsp70 promoter (fragment): Drosophila melanogaster hsp70Bb promoter
    683..701     -  promoter       T7 promoter: promoter for bacteriophage T7 RNA polymerase
    754..797     +  CDS            lacZα (fragment): LacZα fragment of β-galactosidase; lacZ fragment
    884..988     +  promoter       AmpR promoter: bla
    989..1849    +  CDS            AmpR: β-lactamase; bla; confers resistance to ampicillin, carbenicillin, and related antibiotics
   1949..1973    +  protein_bind   attB1: mutant version of attB; recombination site for the Gateway® BP reaction BP Clonase™
   2090..2678    +  rep_origin     ori: high-copy-number ColE1/pMB1/pBR322/pUC origin of replication
   3690..495     -  CDS            mScarlet-2I (fragment) (across the origin): mScarlet-I derivative in which the N- and C-termini have been modified to reduce cytotoxicity (Valbuena et al., 2020) preserves the original mammalian codon optimization
>Addgene plasmid #225933 | 6_T7-Lyn-mScarlet3 | addgene full sequence | sequence record 448042 | Addgene NGS Result
CAGGGCCATCTTAATGTCGCCCTTCAGCACGACGTCCTCGGGGTACAACCGCTCGGTGGATGCTTCCCAG
CCCATTGTCTTCTTCTGCATTACGGGGCCGTCAGGAGGGAAGTTGGTGCCGCGGAGCTTCACCTTGTAGA
TCAGGGTGCCGTCCTCCAGGGAGGTGTCCTGGGCCACGGACACAGCGCCGCCGTCCTCGAAGTTCATCAC
GCGCTCCCACTTGAAGCCCTCGGGGAAGGACTGCTTCCAGTAGTCGGGGATGTCGGCGGGGTGCTTCGTG
AAGGCCCTGGAGCCGTACATGAACTGAGGGGACAGGATGTCCCAGGAGAAGGGCAGGGGGCCACCCTTGG
TCACCCTCAGCTTGGCGGTCTGGGTGCCCTCGTAGGGGCGGCCCTCGCCCTCGCCCTCGATCTCGAACTC
GTGGCCGTTCATGGAGCCCTCCATGTGCACCTTGAACCGCATGAACTCCTTGATCACTGCCTCGGTGCTA
TCCATGGCGGCCTCGTCGTCGTTCAGGTTGTCCTTGCGCTTGCTCTTGATGCAGCCCATGGTTGTGGCGC
CCAGAGTTCTCTTCTTGTATTCAATAATTACTTCTTGGCAGATTTCAGTAGTTGCAGTTGATTTACTTGG
TTGCTGGTTACTTTTAATTGATTCACTTTAACTTGCACTTTACCCAATTCGCCCTATAGTGAGTCGTATT
AAGGTCAGGCGGAATGGCACTTCCTTATTCCAGATGCGTGCGGATTATGCATGACTGGCCGTCGTTTTAC
AACGTCGTGACTGGGAAAACCCTGGCGCTTGTGGTGGATCACAGTTATTGGAGACTTCCTTGGCCGTACG
ATGGGTTTTGTTTCAGGTATCTGGCACTTTTCGGGGAAATGTGCGCGGAACCCCTATTTGTTTATTTTTC
TAAATACATTCAAATATGTATCCGCTCATGAGACAATAACCCTGATAAATGCTTCAATAATATTGAAAAA
GGAAGAGTATGAGTATTCAACATTTCCGTGTCGCCCTTATTCCCTTTTTTGCGGCATTTTGCCTTCCTGT
TTTTGCTCACCCAGAAACGCTGGTGAAAGTAAAAGATGCTGAAGATCAGTTGGGTGCACGAGTGGGTTAC
ATCGAACTGGATCTCAACAGCGGTAAGATCCTTGAGAGTTTTCGCCCCGAAGAACGTTTTCCAATGATGA
GCACTTTTAAAGTTCTGCTATGTGGCGCGGTATTATCCCGTATTGACGCCGGGCAAGAGCAACTCGGTCG
CCGCATACACTATTCTCAGAATGACTTGGTTGAGTACTCACCAGTCACAGAAAAGCATCTTACGGATGGC
ATGACAGTAAGAGAATTATGCAGTGCTGCCATAACCATGAGTGATAACACTGCGGCCAACTTACTTCTGA
CAACGATCGGAGGACCGAAGGAGCTAACCGCTTTTTTGCACAACATGGGGGATCATGTAACTCGCCTTGA
TCGTTGGGAACCGGAGCTGAATGAAGCCATACCAAACGACGAGCGTGACACCACGATGCCTGTAGCAATG
GCAACAACGTTGCGCAAACTATTAACTGGCGAACTACTTACTCTAGCTTCCCGGCAACAATTAATAGACT
GGATGGAGGCGGATAAAGTTGCAGGACCACTTCTGCGCTCGGCCCTTCCGGCTGGCTGGTTTATTGCTGA
TAAATCTGGAGCCGGTGAGCGTGGCTCTCGCGGTATCATTGCAGCACTGGGGCCAGATGGTAAGCCCTCC
CGTATCGTAGTTATCTACACGACGGGGAGTCAGGCAACTATGGATGAACGAAATAGACAGATCGCTGAGA
TAGGTGCCTCACTGATTAAGCATTGGTAACTGTCAGACCAAGTTTACTCATATATACTTTAGATTGATTT
AAAACTTCATTTTTAATTTAAAAGGATCTAGGTGAAGATCCTTGAATTGCCATTATCAACAAGTTTGTAC
AAAAAAGCAGGCTCCGAATTGGTATCACGAGGACGATTTGAAGCCCCCTACCCATTTACGCTGACTTGAC
GGGACGGCGGCTTTGTTGAATAGAGCGTCAGACCCCGTAGAAAAGATCAAAGGATCTTCTTGAGATCCTT
TTTTTCTGCGCGTAATCTGCTGCTTGCAAACAAAAAAACCACCGCTACCAGCGGTGGTTTGTTTGCCGGA
TCAAGAGCTACCAACTCTTTTTCCGAAGGTAACTGGCTTCAGCAGAGCGCAGATACCAAATACTGTTCTT
CTAGTGTAGCCGTAGTTAGGCCACCACTTCAAGAACTCTGTAGCACCGCCTACATACCTCGCTCTGCTAA
TCCTGTTACCAGTGGCTGCTGCCAGTGGCGATAAGTCGTGTCTTACCGGGTTGGACTCAAGACGATAGTT
ACCGGATAAGGCGCAGCGGTCGGGCTGAACGGGGGGTTCGTGCACACAGCCCAGCTTGGAGCGAACGACC
TACACCGAACTGAGATACCTACAGCGTGAGCTATGAGAAAGCGCCACGCTTCCCGAAGGGAGAAAGGCGG
ACAGGTATCCGGTAAGCGGCAGGGTCGGAACAGGAGAGCGCACGAGGGAGCTTCCAGGGGGAAACGCCTG
GTATCTTTATAGTCCTGTCGGGTTTCGCCACCTCTGACTTGAGCGTCGATTTTTGTGATGCTCGTCAGGG
GGGCGGAGCCTATGGAAAAACGCCAGCAACGCGGCCTTTTTACGGTTCCTGGCCTTTTGCTGGCCTTTTG
CTCACATGTTCTTTCCAGCGACATATGCCATACGCCGAACTGAACTCCACCTAATGTCTTGGAGATTGTC
GGATAGCGCGGAATAGGATTGTGCCCTCTGAGCGGATAACAATTTCACACAGGAAACAGCTATGACCATG
ACACATGCATCCACCATCGCAGACTTATCATCACTGAGCCTCCACCTAGCCTGCGGCCGCAGCATTCGTT
TTTTTTTTTTATTAATTTTACAACTCGACCGTCATTTTTATTTATATTTTTATGGTAAATCATTAAATTT
AATACAGAAATTAGCAAAAAAAAAAAATAAGGGACAGTCAATCATTATTCATGACGCGCATTAATAAGTA
CAGTTAATAAATTAAACAGTAGCGTATAATTGAACTAAACTAACTGTGAGCAGCGGGCGAGACTAATTTT
TAGTAGGGGTTTTACGTGGTACAGACAGGGGTTTTATTTCGAGAGTACACTGCAAGAAGTCGGTCAGCGC
TTCTCCCACTGTAATTTGGAAATAAATGCAATATTAATTTAAATATATAACGATTCAACTGTTCTCCATC
TACGCTTTCCATTTTGTTTTTCATTTTTAGTATTTACACAGAGTTTACATTCAAGAATTACATAGATTAT
TTAATAATTTTTTAATGTTTTTAATAATTTCTTTTGCATTTTTCAACACATTTTGGCGTTGTAACTTTTC
CTCCGACCGGCAAACTTTGAGTTTGGCAAACAATTGTCCATAAATGGGCCTTGCACTAGGCAAACGCCGA
ATAATTTTAAGCGATTTAAAAAAAATTACAGTAGCACCTAATAAGTGTGGATTTTCTCTGTATTATTTTC
CATGCCTGGGCTGCTGGGGGCGTGGCAGTATTGGGCAGCTATCGGCTCTACATTCTCCCCTCTTTCTCGG
TTCAGAACTTATAACATCGATAGCGATCGCTTAGGAGCCACCGGAGCCGCCGGTGGAGTGGCGGGCCACG
GAGCGTTCGTACTGTTCCACCACGGTGTAGTCCTCGTTGTGGGATGTGATGTCCAACTTGCGGTCGATGT
TGAAAGCGCCGGGCATCTGCACGGGCTTCTTGGCCCTGTAGGTGGTCTTGAAGTCCGCCAGGTAGCGACC
GCCGTCCTTCAGGCG
