>Addgene plasmid #225933 | 6_T7-Lyn-mScarlet3 | depositor partial sequence | sequence record 442785 | insert
TAATACGACTCACTATAGGGCGAATTGGGTAAAGTGCAAGTTAAAGTGAATCAATTAAAAGTAACCAGCA
ACCAAGTAAATCAACTGCAACTACTGAAATCTGCCAAGAAGTAATTATTGAATACAAGAAGAGAACTCTG
GGCGCCACAACCATGGGCTGCATCAAGAGCAAGCGCAAGGACAACCTGAACGACGACGAGGCCGCCATGG
ATAGCACCGAGGCAGTGATCAAGGAGTTCATGCGGTTCAAGGTGCACATGGAGGGCTCCATGAACGGCCA
CGAGTTCGAGATCGAGGGCGAGGGCGAGGGCCGCCCCTACGAGGGCACCCAGACCGCCAAGCTGAGGGTG
ACCAAGGGTGGCCCCCTGCCCTTCTCCTGGGACATCCTGTCCCCTCAGTTCATGTACGGCTCCAGGGCCT
TCACGAAGCACCCCGCCGACATCCCCGACTACTGGAAGCAGTCCTTCCCCGAGGGCTTCAAGTGGGAGCG
CGTGATGAACTTCGAGGACGGCGGCGCTGTGTCCGTGGCCCAGGACACCTCCCTGGAGGACGGCACCCTG
ATCTACAAGGTGAAGCTCCGCGGCACCAACTTCCCTCCTGACGGCCCCGTAATGCAGAAGAAGACAATGG
GCTGGGAAGCATCCACCGAGCGGTTGTACCCCGAGGACGTCGTGCTGAAGGGCGACATTAAGATGGCCCT
GCGCCTGAAGGACGGCGGTCGCTACCTGGCGGACTTCAAGACCACCTACAGGGCCAAGAAGCCCGTGCAG
ATGCCCGGCGCTTTCAACATCGACCGCAAGTTGGACATCACATCCCACAACGAGGACTACACCGTGGTGG
AACAGTACGAACGCTCCGTGGCCCGCCACTCCACCGGCGGCTCCGGTGGCTCCTAAGCGATCGCTATCGA
TGTTATAAGTTCTGAACCGAGAAAGAGGGGAGAATGTAGAGCCGATAGCTGCCCAATACTGCCACGCCCC
CAGCAGCCCAGGCATGGAAAATAATACAGAGAAAATCCACACTTATTAGGTGCTACTGTAATTTTTTTTA
AATCGCTTAAAATTATTCGGCGTTTGCCTAGTGCAAGGCCCATTTATGGACAATTGTTTGCCAAACTCAA
AGTTTGCCGGTCGGAGGAAAAGTTACAACGCCAAAATGTGTTGAAAAATGCAAAAGAAATTATTAAAAAC
ATTAAAAAATTATTAAATAATCTATGTAATTCTTGAATGTAAACTCTGTGTAAATACTAAAAATGAAAAA
CAAAATGGAAAGCGTAGATGGAGAACAGTTGAATCGTTATATATTTAAATTAATATTGCATTTATTTCCA
AATTACAGTGGGAGAAGCGCTGACCGACTTCTTGCAGTGTACTCTCGAAATAAAACCCCTGTCTGTACCA
CGTAAAACCCCTACTAAAAATTAGTCTCGCCCGCTGCTCACAGTTAGTTTAGTTCAATTATACGCTACTG
TTTAATTTATTAACTGTACTTATTAATGCGCGTCATGAATAATGATTGACTGTCCCTTATTTTTTTTTTT
TGCTAATTTCTGTATTAAATTTAATGATTTACCATAAAAATATAAATAAAAATGACGGTCGAGTTGTAAA
ATTAATAAAAAAAAAAAACGAATGCTGCGGCCGC
